Addgene plasmid #190046: BiFC1
Purpose: BiFC plasmid for N-terminal tagging of genes with yEmVenus (aa 1–172)
Depositing lab: Patrick Van Dijck. Depositing organization: Katholieke Universiteit Leuven. Publication: A Bimolecular Fluorescence Complementation Tool for Identification of Protein-Protein Interactions in Candida albicans. Subotic A, Swinnen E, Demuyser L, De Keersmaecker H, Mizuno H, Tournu H, Van Dijck P. G3 (Bethesda). 2017 Oct 5;7(10):3509-3520. doi: 10.1534/g3.117.300149. PubMed 28860184.
Backbone
  Vector backbone: pC2YB
  Vector type: Yeast Expression
  Selectable markers: LEU2
Growth in bacteria
  Bacterial resistance: Kanamycin, 50 μg/mL
  Growth temperature: 37°C
  Growth strain: Top10
  Copy number: Unknown
Gene/Insert
  Gene/Insert name: YemVenus (aa1-172)
  Species: Synthetic
  Cloning method: Gibson Cloning
  Sequencing primers: 5′ CCGTCCGGAATGTCTAAAGGTGAAGAATTATTCACTGG; 3′ CCGGCTAGCTTCAATGTTGTGTCTAATTTTGAAGTTAGC
Terms and licenses: Academic/Nonprofit Terms; Industry Terms: Not Available to Industry
How to cite: BiFC1 was a gift from Patrick Van Dijck (Addgene plasmid # 190046 ; http://n2t.net/addgene:190046 ; RRID:Addgene_190046)
