[The description below was written by a language model from this plasmid's Addgene catalogue record and pLannotate feature annotations shown in this document.]
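Description:
BiFC1 is a yeast expression plasmid built on the pC2YB backbone for bimolecular fluorescence complementation (BiFC) assays in Candida albicans. It carries the N-terminal portion (amino acids 1–172) of yEmVenus, a synthetic, yeast-adapted monomeric Venus yellow fluorescent protein, arranged so that a gene of interest can be tagged at its N-terminus with this non-fluorescent half. When the fusion is co-expressed with a partner protein bearing the complementary C-terminal Venus fragment, interaction between the two proteins brings the halves together and restores fluorescence, reporting protein–protein interactions in living cells. The Venus fragment was introduced by Gibson cloning and appears in the roughly 9.1 kb sequenced record as a partial mVenus coding sequence of about 520 bp, consistent with the truncation.

In E. coli the plasmid replicates from a high-copy ColE1/pUC-type origin and is selected with kanamycin through the Tn5-derived NeoR/KanR gene. Selection in yeast relies on LEU2. The annotation software matched this marker to the Saccharomyces cerevisiae protein, and it lies next to a fragment of the C. albicans NFS1 gene, so the whole segment may be Candida-derived genomic sequence, though the record does not say this. No yeast replication origin is annotated. The record also does not state whether the plasmid integrates or which promoter and terminator drive the Venus fusion; about 1.4 kb upstream of the mVenus fragment is unannotated.

The remaining features are cloning-vector remnants: lac promoter/operator and lacZα pieces, SP6 and T7 promoters, and partial ccdB, tnpA and BleoR sequences. Very short hits, such as the "copia promoter" fragment, are probably spurious matches.
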