Features (pLannotate 1.2.2; 19 found; start..end, strand, type, name):
     90..111     +  protein_bind   CAP binding site: CAP binding activates transcription in the presence of cAMP. E. coli catabolite activator protein
    126..156     +  promoter       lac promoter: promoter for the E. coli lac operon
    164..180     +  protein_bind   lac operator: The lac repressor binds to the lac operator to inhibit transcription in E. coli. This inhibition can be relieved by adding lactose or isopropyl-β-D-thiogalactopyranoside (IPTG). lac repressor encoded by lacI
    222..240     +  promoter       SP6 promoter: promoter for bacteriophage SP6 RNA polymerase
    318..860     +  CDS            NFS1 (fragment): NFS1_CANAL - Also known as SPL1 From Candida albicans (strain SC5314 / ATCC MYA-2876) (Yeast).
   1183..2274    +  CDS            LEU2: LEU3_YEAST - Experimental evidence at protein level: Swiss-Prot protein existence level 1. Catalyzes the oxidation of 3-carboxy-2-hydroxy-4- methylpentanoate (3-isopropylmalate) to 3-carboxy-4-methyl-2- oxopentanoate. The product decarboxylates to 4-methyl-2 oxopentanoate. From Saccharomyces cerevisiae (strain ATCC 204508 / S288c) (Baker's yeast).
   2579..2597    -  promoter       T7 promoter: promoter for bacteriophage T7 RNA polymerase
   2600..2723    +  CDS            lacZα (fragment): LacZα fragment of β-galactosidase; lacZ fragment
   3846..4149    +  CDS            ccdB (fragment): CcdB, a bacterial toxin that poisons DNA gyrase; ccdB; Plasmids containing the ccdB gene cannot be propagated in standard E. coli strains.
   4197..4466    +  CDS            tnpA (fragment): TN5P_ECOLX - Also known as tnp. Experimental evidence at protein level: Swiss-Prot protein existence level 1. Mediates transposition of transposon Tn5 by a 'cut and paste' mechanism. First, the monomeric transposase binds the 19 bp inverted DNA repeats flanking the transposon. Then, dimerization of the DNA- bound transposase creates a synaptic DNA complex. After nicking of the first DNA strand, excision of the transposon proceeds through a series of intermediates. The transposase then mediates the insertion of the transposon at a new site by strand transfer. The activity of the wild- type tran
   4498..5292    +  CDS            NeoR/KanR: aminoglycoside phosphotransferase from Tn5; aph(3')-II (or nptII); confers resistance to neomycin, kanamycin, and G418 (Geneticin®)
   5313..5363    -  misc_feature   bom (fragment): basis of mobility region from pBR322
   5390..5478    +  promoter       AmpR promoter (fragment): bla
   5498..5545    +  CDS            BleoR (fragment): antibiotic-binding protein; Sh ble from Streptoalloteichus hindustanus; confers resistance to bleomycin, phleomycin, and Zeocin™
   6995..7516    +  CDS            mVenus (fragment): mVenus is a basic (constitutively fluorescent) yellow fluorescent protein published in 2006, derived from Aequorea victoria. It is reported to be a rapidly-maturing monomer with moderate acid sensitivity.
   8054..8070    +  promoter       copia promoter (fragment): strong promoter from the Drosophila transposable element copia (Sinclair et al., 1986)
   8115..8136    +  CDS            BleoR (fragment): antibiotic-binding protein; Sh ble from Streptoalloteichus hindustanus; confers resistance to bleomycin, phleomycin, and Zeocin™
   8274..8862    +  rep_origin     ori: high-copy-number ColE1/pMB1/pBR322/pUC origin of replication
   9045..77      +  CDS            lacI (fragment) (across the origin): lac repressor; lacI; The lac repressor binds to the lac operator to inhibit transcription in E. coli. This inhibition can be relieved by adding lactose or isopropyl-β-D-thiogalactopyranoside (IPTG).
>Addgene plasmid #190046 | BiFC1 | addgene full sequence | sequence record 377523 | Addgene NGS Result
CCGCCTCTCCCCGCGCGTTGGCCGATTCATTAATGCAGCTGGCACGACAGGTTTCCCGACTGGAAAGCGG
GCAGTGAGCGCAACGCAATTAATGTGAGTTAGCTCACTCATTAGGCACCCCAGGCTTTACACTTTATGCT
TCCGGCTCGTATGTTGTGTGGAATTGTGAGCGGATAACAATTTCACACAGGAAACAGCTATGACCATGAT
TACGCCAAGCTATTTAGGTGACACTATAGAATACTCAAGCTATGCATCAAGCTTGGTACCGAGCTCGGAT
CCACTAGTAACGGCCGCCAGTGTGCTGGAATTCGCCCTTGGATCCAATCATCACTGGTGGGGGTCAAGAA
AGAGGTTTGAGATCAGGTACTTTGGCACCACCATTAGTAGCTGGGTTTGGTGAAGCTGCAAGATTAATGA
AACAAGAATCTGCATTTGACAAGAAACATATTGAGAGGTTATCTACTAAATTGAAGAACGGTTTGTTATC
CATTCCATCTACTCAGTTTAACGGTTGTAATAACCCAACATATCAATACCCAGGTTGTGTGAATGTTTCC
TTTGCATACATTGAAGGGGAATCTTTGTTAATGGCATTGAAAGATATTGCATTGAGTTCTGGTTCTGCAT
GTACCTCTGCATCTTTGGAACCATCGTATGTTTTACATGCTTTGGGTGCCGATGATGCCTTGGCTCATTC
TTCCATTAGATTCGGTATTGGTAGATTCACCACTGAAGCAGAAGTTGACTATGTTATTCAAGCAATTAAT
GAAAGAGTTGATTTCTTGAGAAAGATGTCTCCATTATGGGAAATGGTTCAAGAAGGTATTGACTTGAACT
CTATCGAATGGAGTGGACATTAAGGTTTTTTGTTTTTTTGTAATTTGTGTTGTTATGTGTAATTATCGTG
TATAGAGTAATTTCGGAAATTGTACTTTCGTTCATGTATCTGAACCAGATGAATAATACGTTCGTATTGT
TGAAGAATGACTAACTCCTGTAACGGCGTGCGTGGGTTCCGCAGCCGGGTTCAATTTTTTTTTTCTTGTT
CACTATAAAAATATATAATAAACGAAAAAAATCCGAGGGACTCAGGCTATGAAATTTTTCACTCAAGAAT
TTTTTTTCCTTCATCCTTAATTCCTTTATTCACTACCCAAACCCACAATGTCAGTTAAAACTAAAACTAT
TACAATTTTACCAGGTGATCACGTCGGTACCGAAATTGTCAATGAAGCTATCAAAGTTTTAGAAGCAATT
GAAGCTGCCACTCCTTACCAAAAAATCCATTTCGATTTCAAACATCATTTAATCGGTGGTGCTGCCATTG
ATGCCACTGGTGTCCCATTGCCAGATGACGCACTTGAAAGTGCCAAAAAATCTGATGCCGTCTTATTGGG
TGCTGTTGGTGGACCAAAATGGGGGACTGGCGCCGTTCGTCCAGAACAAGGTTTATTAAAGATTCGTAAA
GAATTGAACCTTTATGCTAACATCAGACCATGTAACTTTGCCAGTGACTCCTTATTGGAATTATCCCCAT
TGAGACCAGAAGTCGTTAAAGGTACAAACTTGATCATTGTTCGTGAATTAGTTGGTGGTATTTATTTCGG
TGATCGTGAAGAACAAGAAGAAAGTGAAGATAAACAAACCGCATGGGATACTGAAAAATACACCGTCGAT
GAAGTCACCAGAATCACCCGTATGGCTGCCTTCATGGCTTTACAACATAACCCACCATTACCAATCTGGT
CATTGGATAAGGCTAATGTTTTAGCTTCTTCTAGATTATGGAGAAGAACTGTCGATAAAGTGATTTCTGA
AGAGTTCCCAACTTTGTCTGTTCAACATCAATTGATTGACTCCGCCGCCATGATTTTAATTCAAAACCCA
ACCAAATTGAATGGTATAATCATCACTTCTAACATGTTTGGTGATATCATTTCCGATGAAGCTTCAGTTA
TTCCAGGTTCCTTGGGTTTATTACCATCTGCATCTTTGGCTTCATTGCCAGATACCAACACCGCTTTTGG
TCTTTATGAACCATGTCACGGTTCTGCTCCTGATTTACCAGCCAATAAAGTTAACCCAATTGCTACTATT
TTATCTGCTGCTTCTATGTTGAGATTATCTTTGGATTGTGTGAAAGAAGCTGAAGCTTTAGAAGAAGCCG
TGAAACAAGTCTTGGATAAAGGTATCAGAACTGCAGATTTAAGAGGTACCAGTTCAGCTACTGAAGTTGG
TGACGCGATTGTCGAAGCTGTTACTAAAATCTTAAAAGAAAAAGCTTAAGTAAAGTATACACAAAATTTA
ACGAATATTATTAATACAAAATGAACACCACCTAAATACTTTTTTTTAAAAATGTACCGACTCTTCTAAA
AATTGCGATAATTCAATATCGGAAATTTCTCTCACCGGTTTACTTGGATCTTCGGAAATAAATCTATTTG
AAGTAATGGTAGCCTCACTTGATTCTGATTGGCTCTTTCTAGACATGGGTAGGTAAGGGCGAATTCTGCA
GATATCCATCACACTGGCGGCCGGCCGCTCGAGCATGCATCTAGAGGGCCCAATTCGCCCTATAGTGAGT
CGTATTACAATTCACTGGCCGTCGTTTTACAACGTCGTGACTGGGAAAACCCTGGCGTTACCCAACTTAA
TCGCCTTGCAGCACATCCCCCTTTCGCCAGCTGGCGTAATAGCGAAGAGGCCCGCACCGATCGACCAGAT
CAAAATGCTAGAACAAATTACGTCTGCATCAACAGTCATCTTCCTTATTTGCATAAATGCTAAAATGGCA
AACCTGTAAACCGTTTGAAAAGCAAATTGAGATAGTTAGCTCGGTTTTTTTTTCACGTGGCCATAATCCA
ACAAAAAAAAGGAATTTAAGGGGGGAGAGAAGGAGGCTTGAATTTGTACCACAGAGCGAGCAAGAAATTA
ATAATATACTTGGCTTAGCTGAAATGAGAATGAAAAAGCAAATTTCAAGTGAAACACCACTACTAGCCAA
GTAAATTGGCCAATTTGCTCTCGTGCTTTAATTTCCTAACAAGCTTTTGAGACCGAAAAAAATCAACCAA
TGATGATGGAAAAATACTTCCGGGAGTCAATTTATCCATAATTTCACGTCGTTTTTTTTTTGCACATGGC
AAATATATTGGAATCCTGAGATTTTCTTGGAGTCGTGTACAATAACACCAGGCGGGAACATGCCGTTATG
ATCCAGCATAGCGGCCGCTATGTGTTCAAATATTGAAACCGTGAAACCAGTTTGATACAGCTGATATTGT
GTGCTAAAAAAAGATGAGCACCGAAAGAGTCTTTAGTTTATTGCCAAGTAAAGGGTCAAAGAATACCTAT
TCTTTATGAACACAGACTTGCTCTAATGGTGAATTAGTGTGGAGTAATAGAGAAGGAGGCGAAACAAAAA
TAATTGGTTAAACACTCGAATGTCACACAATCCTAAATAGGTTAAATTCAGTTACCGCCGTGATGCGGGA
ACAAAGCCGAGCGGTAATATTTTTGGATTCTATGTTTTTTTGGTGTATATTGCACGACTTGGTGCCAACA
ACTGGTGTTCCAACGCACAAAACTAGGTTCAACTGGATACTGTTTTCTAGAAATTATTTGCGGCAATTCA
TGATTACGGTCCTAAATTTGAAATAAAAGTTTCCAATTATGTGTCTTGACAATTTCCATTGGGTTCAAAA
AGATCTAGAATGTATGTAATTACGCAACAATTTGCATGCAAAGAAATAAAAACAAACCTAAAATCCAACT
GCTGTTGTTCTGGTGATGATGTAGTAAAATAAGAGCACGGCCAAGAACAAGGTGATTTACGTACGGCAGT
TTAAGGTTTACACCTATAAAAGAGAGAGCCGTTATCGTCTGTTTGTGGATGTACAGAGTGATATTATTGA
CACGCCGGGGCGACGGATGGTGATCCCCCTGGCCAGTGCACGTCTGCTGTCAGATAAAGTCTCCCGTGAA
CTTTACCCGGTGGTGCATATCGGGGATGAAAGCTGGCGCATGATGACCACCGATATGGCCAGTGTGCCGG
TCTCCGTTATCGGGGAAGAAGTGGCTGATCTCAGCCACCGCGAAAATGACATCAAAAACGCCATTAACCT
GATGTTCTGGGGAATATAAATGTCAGGCATGAGATTATCAAAAAGGATCTTCACCTAGATCCTTTTCACG
TAGAAAGCCAGTCCGCAGAAACGGTGCTGACCCCGGATGAATGTCAGCTACTGGGCTATCTGGACAAGGG
AAAACGCAAGCGCAAAGAGAAAGCAGGTAGCTTGCAGTGGGCTTACATGGCGATAGCTAGACTGGGCGGT
TTTATGGACAGCAAGCGAACCGGAATTGCCAGCTGGGGCGCCCTCTGGTAAGGTTGGGAAGCCCTGCAAA
GTAAACTGGATGGCTTTCTTGCCGCCAAGGATCTGATGGCGCAGGGGATCAAGCTCTGATCAAGAGACAG
GATGAGGATCGTTTCGCATGATTGAACAAGATGGATTGCACGCAGGTTCTCCGGCCGCTTGGGTGGAGAG
GCTATTCGGCTATGACTGGGCACAACAGACAATCGGCTGCTCTGATGCCGCCGTGTTCCGGCTGTCAGCG
CAGGGGCGCCCGGTTCTTTTTGTCAAGACCGACCTGTCCGGTGCCCTGAATGAACTGCAAGACGAGGCAG
CGCGGCTATCGTGGCTGGCCACGACGGGCGTTCCTTGCGCAGCTGTGCTCGACGTTGTCACTGAAGCGGG
AAGGGACTGGCTGCTATTGGGCGAAGTGCCGGGGCAGGATCTCCTGTCATCTCACCTTGCTCCTGCCGAG
AAAGTATCCATCATGGCTGATGCAATGCGGCGGCTGCATACGCTTGATCCGGCTACCTGCCCATTCGACC
ACCAAGCGAAACATCGCATCGAGCGAGCACGTACTCGGATGGAAGCCGGTCTTGTCGATCAGGATGATCT
GGACGAAGAGCATCAGGGGCTCGCGCCAGCCGAACTGTTCGCCAGGCTCAAGGCGAGCATGCCCGACGGC
GAGGATCTCGTCGTGACCCATGGCGATGCCTGCTTGCCGAATATCATGGTGGAAAATGGCCGCTTTTCTG
GATTCATCGACTGTGGCCGGCTGGGTGTGGCGGACCGCTATCAGGACATAGCGTTGGCTACCCGTGATAT
TGCTGAAGAGCTTGGCGGCGAATGGGCTGACCGCTTCCTCGTGCTTTACGGTATCGCCGCTCCCGATTCG
CAGCGCATCGCCTTCTATCGCCTTCTTGACGAGTTCTTCTGAATTATTAACGCTTACAATTTCCTGATGC
GGTATTTTCTCCTTACGCATCTGTGCGGTATTTCACACCGCATCAGGTGGCACTTTTCGGGGAAATGTGC
GCGGAACCCCTATTTGTTTATTTTTCTAAATACATTCAAATATGTATCCGCTCATGAGACAATAACCCTG
ATAAATGCTTCAATAATAGCACGTGAGGAGGGCCACCATGGCCAAGTTGACCAGTGCCGTTCCGGTGCTC
ACCGCGCGCGACGTCTTCCAATTAGAGGTTGTGGATGCAAAATTGAAAAAAAAATGACTATTGGTAGCGT
GTTCTATTTTTCTTATGCGCTGAAAAACTACGAACAATTGTCTATTCCAAGCCTGTGGCTTTTTTTGGTG
ATTCACAATACATAAATTGGCAAATACCTCTTCTATAGACTTTAACCTTTGATGAAATGGTATGGATAAA
CCACTTTTGTGGTCAGGGTATATATATTTTTATTCCAATCTGGCCTTTATAAATTCAAATTTCCAAGGGG
ACTCTGCTAAACCTTCTGATATAACTATAACTCTAATAATGGCTGTAAAAAGTGTGAAAAAAAGATGATA
TTCACAAAAAAGATAAAGGGGATTTCATATTGGGTATCTAGATTTAAACATCGTATTTCAACAATGAAAC
TAGAATCAATACGAAATCCAGGGCACAACTGTGTTCATTCCCTTGGGAATTATACTGAGTAATGGGAAGA
ATGTGCAAAAAATACCCGTGTCTTATATAATTTCCATTTGTGTAGGGCTTAAAAGTGGACAACTTCAGGT
TACGAAACCACGAAAATGTCTAAACGTTTGATCAAATTCGTAACTCATGGAAAATCACAGCAACAAATTA
AGGATGGATATATCCGGTACTTACAAATAAAAACACTAAAGAAGTATAAATTTTGAACTGAAATTCTATA
GAAAATCTTTTTTTTTGGGTAAAATTATGCGATTGTGGCTCATAGTAACGTAATCATACAGTTCAACAAA
CATCATTTTGTCAAAGGATTTCTAATCCTATTCTTTTTCTACTTGGCTTTTGAGTATATATATATATATA
TATACATCCTTTGTTCATCATCATGTTCGATTGAATTTTTTTCTTGGTTGTTATTAGATTGTCTACTTGA
GTTTTTCTTGGTGCAAATTGTGGTGTTTTTCTAACAAATTTTTCAACATTTAAAGTATTTCTGGAACTTT
TCTACAAGGAACGACATAGATCCATTAATGCGCCCCTCTAAAACAATACCCATAATGTCTTCTTAAGTAT
GCATCTGCTTATAAATGTTTCTGGATTTACTTTAGTTAGAATGTCGACACGACAATGAACTATTGCTGTA
GATCACGTGCGATCACTGAATTATGAGTTTCTTTTTATTTTTCTTTTTGGGCTTTTTTTTTTGCAATTTT
TTTTTTCCACCTTTGCCAATTGCGTAGTCACATATAATGTATACAATTTTTGCAACTCTGACACTATAAT
TGATCCAATAATAAAGTATATAATAGATCATCAAGTATACGTAATCTCCCCAAAAAAAAAATTGCATAAA
ATAAAATCTATAAACCTTTTTTAGATTTTTAGTTGTTCCTTTTTTCTTTCTATTCTTCAACTTCCAAGTG
TTGTCACTTTCTTCCTGTTAACTATATTTAAAAGTAAATACCCTCCCCAGAAAACTCCGGAATGTCTAAA
GGTGAAGAATTATTCACTGGTGTTGTCCCAATTTTGGTTGAATTAGATGGTGATGTTAATGGTCACAAAT
TTTCTGTCTCCGGTGAAGGTGAAGGTGATGCTACTTACGGTAAATTGACCTTAAAATTGATTTGTACTAC
TGGTAAATTGCCAGTTCCATGGCCAACCTTAGTCACTACTTTAGGTTATGGTTTGCAATGTTTTGCTAGA
TACCCAGATCATATGAAACAACATGACTTTTTCAAGTCTGCCATGCCAGAAGGTTATGTTCAAGAAAGAA
CTATTTTTTTCAAAGATGACGGTAACTACAAGACCAGAGCTGAAGTCAAGTTTGAAGGTGATACCTTAGT
TAATAGAATCGAATTAAAAGGTATTGATTTTAAAGAAGATGGTAACATTTTAGGTCACAAATTGGAATAC
AACTATAACTCTCACAATGTTTACATCACTGCTGACAAACAAAAGAATGGTATCAAAGCTAACTTCAAAA
TTAGACACAACATTGAAGCTAGCGGAGGTGGAGGTTCTGGTGGAGGTGGTTCAAGCCTAGGGACCCGGGG
GCGCGCCTAAACGCGTAGTACTTAACCGCGCCGTCGACGAGTGAAATTCTGGAAATCTGGAAATCTGGTT
TTGTATTCTTGTTATTCTTCTTTTTGTTATTACATATATAACTTGTTACTTTTTTAAAAAAATCTTTGTT
TATTTTATAAATATATAAAACTAAATTTAAGAAAAAGAGAAAAATGTTTTATTTGAGAGATTGAAATTTT
ACTTGAATTTAGCTTAGCTTTTATAAAGTATTATTATGTAAAAAAACAAAACAAATATACATTAAAAAGT
TAAGACTATAAAATAGCCACCCAAGGCATTTCTATATCTTGTTGTTGTTGTTTTCATCTTCTGTATCAGA
GGAACTTATTTTATTATTTTCGTCACGGGTATTTTCTCTTGTTTGATGATTCATCCCATTCATTCCATCA
TAAAATTCTAGAAGGACCACCTTTGATTGTAAATAGTAATAATTACCACCCTTATTTAATTATTTATTTA
ACTTATTTATTTATTTATTATACATATATACAAATCTAATAAAGTGAAAATCTCCCCCTTCACACGTGGC
CGAGGAGCAGGACTGACACGTGCTAAAACTTCATTTTTAATTTAAAAGGATCTAGGTGAAGATCCTTTTT
GATAATCTCATGACCAAAATCCCTTAACGTGAGTTTTCGTTCCACTGAGCGTCAGACCCCGTAGAAAAGA
TCAAAGGATCTTCTTGAGATCCTTTTTTTCTGCGCGTAATCTGCTGCTTGCAAACAAAAAAACCACCGCT
ACCAGCGGTGGTTTGTTTGCCGGATCAAGAGCTACCAACTCTTTTTCCGAAGGTAACTGGCTTCAGCAGA
GCGCAGATACCAAATACTGTTCTTCTAGTGTAGCCGTAGTTAGGCCACCACTTCAAGAACTCTGTAGCAC
CGCCTACATACCTCGCTCTGCTAATCCTGTTACCAGTGGCTGCTGCCAGTGGCGATAAGTCGTGTCTTAC
CGGGTTGGACTCAAGACGATAGTTACCGGATAAGGCGCAGCGGTCGGGCTGAACGGGGGGGTCGTGCACA
CAGCCCAGCTTGGAGCGAACGACCTACACCGAACTGAGATACCTACAGCGTGAGCTATGAGAAAGCGCCA
CGCTTCCCGAAGGGAGAAAGGCGGACAGGTATCCGGTAAGCGGCAGGGTCGGAACAGGAGAGCGCACGAG
GGAGCTTCCAGGGGGAAACGCCTGGTATCTTTATAGTCCTGTCGGGTTTCGCCACCTCTGACTTGAGCGT
CGATTTTTGTGATGCTCGTCAGGGGGGCGGAGCCTATGGAAAAACGCCAGCAACGCGGCCTTTTTACGGT
TCCTGGCCTTTTGCTGGCCTTTTGCTCACATGTTCTTTCCTGCGTTATCCCCTGATTCTGTGGATAACCG
TATTACCGCCTTTGAGTGAGCTGATACCGCTCGCCGCAGCCGAACGACCGAGCGCAGCGAGTCAGTGAGC
GAGGAAGCGGAAGAGCGCCCAATACGCAAA
